>Addgene plasmid #115528 | pCHKU11.1-2.2 | depositor full sequence | sequence record 217866 | pCHKU11.1-2.2 sequence 14586 bps
TATCTAAAAATTGCCTTATGATCCGTCTCTCCGGTTACAGCCTGTGTAACTGATTAATCCTGCCTTTCTA
ATCACCATTCTAATGTTTTAATTAAGGGATTTTGTCTTCATTAACGGCTTTCGCTCATAAAAATGTTATG
ACGTTTTGCCCGCAGGCGGGAAACCATCCACTTCACGAGACTGATCTCCTCTGCCGGAACACCGGGCATC
TCCAACTTATAAGTTGGAGAAATAAGAGAATTTCAGATTGAGAGAATGAAAAAAAAAAAAAAAAAAAAGG
CAGAGGAGAGCATAGAAATGGGGTTCACTTTTTGGTAAAGCTATAGCATGCCTATCACATATAAATAGAG
TGCCAGTAGCGACTTTTTTCACACTCGAAATACTCTTACTACTGCTCTCTTGTTGTTTTTATCACTTCTT
GTTTCTTCTTGGTAAATAGAATATCAAGCTACAAAAAGCATACAATCAACTATCAACTATTAACTATATC
GTAATACACAATGTTTTCAGAATCCCATCTCAAGATGTCTCGTACCTTCACCCAGTTCTGTTTCCCTTCT
GTCTCGCCATCCTCATTGGTAATTGAAGTCGACTTCTTGTCGTCTTTCGCTTTGCCAGTGCTACGTTTCA
TTGTCAAACTCCCTTCATACGCCTTGTACCATCTATGGACGCTATTTTTATTCACGAAGTCAGACATTAA
GACAACTGTAATACCTATAACTTCTCTGGCCGTCGCGTCCGCTCCACTTGGCGATATCTCACATCTTCCA
CATGTTATATTCTGGATTTGGTTTCATGTCCTACAGTTCGACGTCTCAAACCAGACGCTGAAACCAGAAG
AAGACGAGTACAACAAGCGAGACCGTCCTCTGCCCGCAAAGCGCATCACTTGGCGCAATGCATTGATTTT
GCGTTGGGTTCTCGTCCCGGCGTGTTGGATACTCTCATCCTTTTACAGTGTTGAAACTGTGTATGCGAGT
ATCGCACTGTGCATTCTGACATATGTATACGACGAAATGGGTTATGCTGCTGGTCACTGGTTCGGTCGCA
ATTTCGTGAATGCCTTAGGCTTCATGTCATTCGAAGTTGGAGCTTGTCTCATTGCTGGTTCGAATCGACA
TGCGCTTGATCATATAAGTTGGCTATCTGTACTATGCAGTGCAGGGATCTTTGCAACGACGATCCAGGCC
CAGGACTTCAAGGACACTGAAGGTGATCGACTTGTGGGCCGGAAAACCTTACCCATTGTTGCGCCGACAG
TTGCTCGTCCTACTCTTCTGCTCGCGCTTTTGGCGTGGTCTATCGGATTAAGCACGCTTTGGCAGCTCAG
CACTACTGTAGCCCTTGCTTTCAATGTCCTAGCCATAGCAGTTGGAGCACGTTTCGTTTCACTTAAGTCC
ATCAAGGCAGATCAGCGCAGTTTTTATCTCTACAACGTTTGGTTATCCGTCGCACACGCATTACCAGCGT
ATTTCCGTTTTATCGCTCAGGCACCAGTGTTCTGAGCGGATCTCTTATGTCTTTACGATTTATAGTTTTC
ATTATCAAGTATGCCTATATTAGTATATAGCATCTTTAGATGACAGTGTTCGAAGTTTCACGAATAAAAG
ATAATATTCTACTTTTTGCTCCCACCGCGTTTGCTAGCACGAGTGAACACCATCCCTCGCCTGTGAGTTG
TACCCATTCCTCTAAACTGTAGACATGGTAGCTTCAGCAGTGTTCGTTATGTACGGCATCCTCCAACAAA
CAGTCGGTTATAGTTTGTCCTGCTCCTCTGAATCGTCTCCCTCGATATTTCTCATTTTCCTTCGCATGCC
AGCATTGAAATGATCGAAGTTCAATGATGAAACGGTAATTCTTCTGTCATTTACTCATCTCATCTCATCA
AGTTATATAATTCTATACGGATGTAATTTTTCACTTTTCGTCTTGACGTCCACCCTATAATTTCAATTAT
TGAACCCTCACGATCCAGTTCTCCAGTGACACAGCCTTTATCTGGTCAAACCTTTCTTTCTAATCACCTA
TGCTGATGCTTAATTAAGGGATTTTTGTCTCCATCAACGGCATGCGCCCAAAAATGACGTTTTTTTTAAC
CCATAGACACGAAACTACCCATTTTCCACCGGCCTGACCTACCACCGGAACAACGGCCATCTCCAACTTG
CAAGTTGGGGAAATTAAGAGCATCGCAGGTTTAATGGAAGAAAAAAAAAAGGTACAGCACAGCGCAAATG
GAGTTAGTTCCCTTATGTCACACACTCACACACAGTCGGTCAGATCAAGCATACTGGGTGCGTATAAATA
GAGTGGCCATTGCCACCCTGTTTATCTCAAAATCTGTCTTGTTAGTGGTCTTCTCCCTTTTTCAGGTTAC
AATTCTCTTGTTTCTACTTAGTATATAAGTATATCAAGCTATATTAAGCATACTATCAACTGTCAACTCT
ATCCTCAAAATACAATACAAAATGGATCCCGTACTGCGATGGATGACATCTGAACAGACGTTTACCCCTG
TTATCGGCCTCGTTGGGCTCTTCTGTAGCCTCGGTCTTGGATTATACGCTAGTAAACGAGCCTATACCCC
AAGCAAACAAAGTCTAGGACATGGTCTTCCGTTGCCTCCAGGACCAAAATCACTCCCCATCCTTGGCAAT
GCTCTTGATATGCCCAACAAGCGTGAATGGGAGACATTCACAAAATGGGCAGACGAATACGGTGATATTG
TCCATATCAAGGTGTTTGGACGTGATATTATCTACATTAGCTCTGCCAAAGTTGCGAGCGACCTGTTTGA
GAAAAGATCTGCTATTTATTCCGACAGGCCACGTTTGCCTTTACTTGCAGAGCTGATGGACTTTGAGTGG
AACTTCGGGTTCATGCATTATGGAGACGAATGGCGAAAGAATAGACGAATGTTTGTGAGCAAGTTCGGTC
CGACGAAGGTTCATACTTTCAATCCAGTCCAAGAACGTGCTTCTGGTCTTCTGCTGGGACGACTTTTGGA
GACTCCCGAGGACTTCATTGACCACCTCCGTCTTCATGCTGGTCAATTGATAATGATGTCCGTTTACGGT
ATATTTGTCGACTCAAGGCAGCACCCGTATATAACGACCGCTCAAGCAGTGATGGACTCCGTTTCCGATG
CGGCACGTTCTGGTGCATATCTCGTTGATGCGTTCCCAATACTGAAAAGATTACCAACATGGCTACCTGG
CACACATTACCAACGCATTGCACGTAGATGGGCTTCCGATGTACGAAAGCTCAGGTATATTCCTTTCCTT
GCGAGCAAGACTAAATTGGAAGATGGTGCACCGCCCTATCCAACCTTTGTTGCTGATATGCTAGAGGAGT
ACGGTTACGATGAAAATAACGCTGAGAATATGATCCGGGACTGTGCAGCTCTCGCGTATGGAGCGGGGTC
GGACACGTCTGTCTCCACTTTATCGGCATTTATCCTCGCAATGGTTCTTTACCCGGACGTTCAAAGGAGA
GGTCAAGACGAGTTGAAGGCTGTCATTGGTTCGTCTAGACTCCCCACGTTCGCTGACCGAAAGGATCTAC
CATATATCATGGCAATTGCGAAGGAGACGATTCGCTGGCACACAGTTGCTCCACAGGCTCTTCCACATGT
TCTCAGAGAAGATGATGTCTACAATGGTTATTATCTTCCAGCGGGGTCTATTGTTATTGGAAATACATGG
AAAATTGCGCATGACCCTACAGTCTATCCAGATCCAATGAACTTCAAGCCAGAACGCTACTTCAATTCAG
AGGGTGAACTCGACTACGCCTCCATAGATCCAGCAAAGTTTGCATTTGGTTACGGCAGAAGAATCTGTGC
AGGATACCATTACGCTGAGAACACGCTGTGGATTACAATCGCTTTCATTTTGCAGGTTTTCAGTATTACA
AATGCAAAAGACAAGGCCGGTAATCCTATCCCTGTTACTCTAAACGCTTCCTCGGGTGTCATATCCCATC
CCGAGCCATTCCCGTGTTCGATTATGCCACGCTCTACAGAAGCGGAAACCATAATTCGCCGAGCCGCTGC
CAATGCCAATTTTGCATAAACAAATCGCTCTTAAATATATACCTAAAGAACATTAAAGCTATATTATAAG
CAAAGATACGTAAATTTTGCTTATATTATTATACACATATCATATTTCTATATTTTTAAGATTTGGTTAT
ATAATGTACGTAATGCAAAGGAAATAAATTTTATACATTATTGAACAGCGTCCAAGTAACTACATTATGT
GCACTAATAGTTTAGCGTCGTGAAGACTTTATTGTGTCGCGAAAAGTAAAAATTTTAAAAATTAGAGCAC
CTTGAACTTGCGAAAAAGGTTCTCATCAACTGTTTAAAAGGAGGATATCAGGTCCTATTTCTGACAAACA
ATATACAAATTTAGTTTCAAAGATGAATCAGTGCGCGAAGGACATAACTCATTCAATTCAATTCATCATT
TTTTTTTTATTCTTTTTTTTGATTTCGGTTTCTTTGAAATTTTTTTGATTCGGTAATCTCCGAACAGAAG
GAAGAACGAAGGAAGGAGCACAGACTTAGATTGGTATATATACGCATATGTAGTGTTGAAGAAACATGAA
ATTGCCCAGTATTCTTAACCCAACTGCACAGAACAAAAACCTGCAGGAAACGAAGATAAATCATGTCGAA
AGCTACATATAAGGAACGTGCTGCTACTCATCCTAGTCCTGTTGCTGCCAAGCTATTTAATATCATGCAC
GAAAAGCAAACAAACTTGTGTGCTTCATTGGATGTTCGTACCACCAAGGAATTACTGGAGTTAGTTGAAG
CATTAGGTCCCAAAATTTGTTTACTAAAAACACATGTGGATATCTTGACTGATTTTTCCATGGAGGGCAC
AGTTAAGCCGCTAAAGGCATTATCCGCCAAGTACAATTTTTTACTCTTCGAAGACAGAAAATTTGCTGAC
ATTGGTAATACAGTCAAATTGCAGTACTCTGCGGGTGTATACAGAATAGCAGAATGGGCAGACATTACGA
ATGCACACGGTGTGGTGGGCCCAGGTATTGTTAGCGGTTTGAAGCAGGCGGCAGAAGAAGTAACAAAGGA
ACCTAGAGGCCTTTTGATGTTAGCAGAATTGTCATGCAAGGGCTCCCTATCTACTGGAGAATATACTAAG
GGTACTGTTGACATTGCGAAGAGCGACAAAGATTTTGTTATCGGCTTTATTGCTCAAAGAGACATGGGTG
GAAGAGATGAAGGTTACGATTGGTTGATTATGACACCCGGTGTGGGTTTAGATGACAAGGGAGACGCATT
GGGTCAACAGTATAGAACCGTGGATGATGTGGTCTCTACAGGATCTGACATTATTATTGTTGGAAGAGGA
CTATTTGCAAAGGGAAGGGATGCTAAGGTAGAGGGTGAACGTTACAGAAAAGCAGGCTGGGAAGCATATT
TGAGAAGATGCGGCCAGCAAAACTAAAAAACTGTATTATAAGTAAATGCATGTATACTAAACTCACAAAT
TAGAGCTTCAATTTAATTATATCAGTTATTACCCTATGCGGTGTGAAATACCGCACAGATGCGTAAGGAG
AAAATACCGCATCAGGATAGGAAAAAACCGAGCTTCCTTTCATCCGGCGCGGCTGTGTTCTACATATCAC
TGAAGCTCCGGGTATTTTAAGTTATACAAGGGAAAGATGCCGGCTAGACTAGCAAGTTTTAGGCTGCTTA
ACATTATGGATAGGCGGATAAAGGGCCCAAACAGGATTGTAAAGCTTAGACGCTTCTGGTTGGACAATGG
TACGTTTGTGTATTAAGTAAGGCTTGGCTGGGGATAGCAACATTGGGCAGAGTATAGAAGACCACAAAAA
AAAGGTATATAAGGGCAGAGAAGTCTTTGTAATGTGTGTAACTTCTCTTCCATGTGTAATCAGTATTTCT
ACTTACTTCTTAAATATACAGAAGTAAGACAGATAACCAACAGCCTTTCCCAGATATACATATATATCTT
TATTTCAGCTTAAACAATAATTATATTTGTTTAACTCAAAAATAAAAAAAAAAAACCAAACTCACGCAAC
TAATTATTCCATAATAAAATAACAACATGGCACCAATCATAGGTGCCGCAGGAATTGCTTGCACCCTATG
TTTGGGTCTTTTCGTGTATCTTAGCAAGCGAGCTCAAGCACCCAGCAAACAGAGCAGAGGACATGGTCTT
CCGCTTCCGCCTGGGCCTAAGCCACTGCCGTTTCTTGGGAATGCACTTGATATGCCTGTGAAACGTGAAT
GGGAGGCATTTGCCAAATGGGCGAATGAATATGGTGATATTGTTCATGTCAGCGTCTTCGGCCAGAACTT
TATTTTCCTCAATTCTGCCAAAGTTGTGAACGACCTGTTCGACAAGAGGGGTTCTATCTATTCTGATAAA
CCTCGCTTACCATTACTCACAGAATTACTAGACTTTGAATGGAACTTCGGTTTTATGCCCTATGGAGAGG
AGTGGAGAAAGTATAGACGCATGTTTGTGGGCAAGTTCGGAGCTAGCGCTGCTCATATCTTCAATCCAAT
CCATGAGCGTGTCTCGGGCCTATTGCTACAGCGGTTTTTGGATACTCCAGAGGACTTCATAGATCATCTT
CGCCTCCATGCGGGTCAGATTATCATGATGTCGACATACGGTATTTTTGTAGATTCAAGACAGCATCCAT
ATATTCAAATTGCCCAAGCCGTGATGGACTCAGTTTCTGATGCTGCACGAGCTGGGGCATACCTGGTAGA
CGCGTTTCCGATCCTGAAGAAAGTACCAACGTGGTTCCCTGGAGCGCATTATCAGCGTGTTGCTCAGGGC
TGGGCTGCGGAAGTTCGAAGGCTTAGGTTCATTCCTTTTCTTGCGAGCAAGAACCAATTGGCCGACGGCA
AAGCGCCACCTTTTCCGTCCTTTGTCGCTGATGAGCTAGAGGAAAACGGCTATGACGAGAAAGACGCTGA
ACTGATGATTCAAGATTGTGCGGCTGTCGCATACGGAGCGGGATCCGACACTTCCGTCGCAACGCTCACT
GCATTCGTTCTCGCAATGGTTATTCACCCGGAAATTCAAAAGAAAGCTCAGGAAGAGCTTGCAGCAGTCG
TTGGAACTTCGAGGCTCCCTACGTTCGCTGATCGCAATGATCTCCCATATATTTCAGCCATCATGAAGGA
GACAATACGATGGCATACAGTAGCTCCGCAGGCACTCCCGCATACCCTCAGAGAAGATGACGTATATAAT
GGTTATCATATCCCAGCAGGATCCATTGTTATCGGCAATACTTGGAATATTACGCATGACCCGGCACTCT
ACCCAGACCCTATGGAGTTCAAGCCGGAACGTTTTATTAATTCAGAAGGCAAACTCGATTTTTCCGGCGC
CACGGACCCGTCAAAGTTCGCTTTTGGTTATGGCAGAAGGATTTGCGCCGGATGGCACTTCGCTGAGAAT
ACGATATTCATTACAATAGCACTCGTTTTGCACTGTTTCAACATCACGAATGCAAAGGATAAGGCTGGGA
TGCCCATTCCTGTCTCTCTTAATGCTGGTTCTGGTGTCATTTCGCATCCTGAGCCGTTCCCATGTTCCAT
CACTCCACGCTCTGCCCAGGCGGAAGCCTTAATTCGTCAAGCTGCCGCCTCCGCCCAATTTGTCTAGAGT
GCTTTTAACTAAGAATTATTAGTCTTTTCTGCTTATTTTTTCATCATAGTTTAGAACACTTTATATTAAC
GAATAGTTTATGAATCTATTTAGGTTTAAAAATTGATACAGTTTTATAAGTTACTTTTTCAAAGACTCGT
GCTGTCTATTGCATAATGCACTGGAAGGGGAAAAAAAAGGTGCACACGCGTGGCTTTTTCTTGAATTTGC
AGTTTGAAAAATAACTACATGGATGATAAGAAAACATGGAGTACAGTCACTTTGAGAACCTTCAATCAGC
TGGTAACGTCTTCGTTAATTGGATACTCAAAAAAGATGGATAGCATGAATCACAAGATGGAAGGAAATGC
GGGCCACGACCACAGTGATATGCATATGGGAGATGGAGATGATACCTCCATTGGGCCGATGAAGTTAGTC
GACGGATAGAAGCGGTTGTCCCCTTTCCCGGCGAGCCGGCAGTCGGGCCGAGGTTCGGATAAATTTTGTA
TTGTGTTTTGATTCTGTCATGAGTATTACTTATGTTCTCTTTAGGTAACCCCAGGTTAATCAATCACAGT
TTCATACCGGCTAGTATTCAAATTATGACTTTTCTTCTGCAGTGTCAGCCTTACGACGATTATCTATGAG
CTTTGAATATAGTTTGCCGTGATTCGTATCTTTAATTGGATAATAAAATGCGAAGGATCGATGACCCTTA
TTATTATTTTTCTACACTGGCTACCGATTTAACTCATCTTCTTGAAAGTATATAAGTAACAGTAAAATAT
ACCGTACTTCTGCTAATGTTATTTGTCCCTTATTTTTCTTTTCTTGTCTTATGCTATAGTACCTAAGAAT
AACGACTATTGTTTTGAACTAAACAAAGTAGTAAAAGCACATAAAAGAATTAAGAAAATGGCAGCGTACA
CTGGTCCATTACGCTCTCGCGCGATGTCCTTCCCTACGAAGCCAGTCCTTAAAGATCTTTTTCGTCGACG
TGCTTCCGTGTCTCTTGATTTTCTCGTCGTTGGAGGCAGTATCGCAGGTCTCGCCTGTGCGTACAATCTA
AAACAAGCTGGGCATAATATTGAGACGTTTTGCCTTGCATGTGCGCTATGTCCTCGTGTATTGATTCAAC
AGGTATCTGGAGGCATCCGAGTTCCGCCAAATATGACGAAACTTCTTATGCATTGGGGATTGGGTGACAG
ATTGATCAAGACTGGTGTGCGGTGTCCCTACATAGAGTTCCTCGAAAGCGATACCGGATCGTTCCTTAGT
TCTCTGGTGTTTCACGAAGAAGTGATGAGAGAGCTTCAAGCTGACATGTATGGATTGACAGTGAGTACAA
AAATAGCTGGCGATCATCTCGACACGGCACTCATCCGACGCCCCGATCAACAGTATTCGGATCTTTATTC
AATGATATATGACATCACGGTTGCATCGGGAGTTAATGTAGAGTACAACGGCGAGGTGGTAGATGTGGAC
GTGGACAAGCCAAGTGTTACATTGGCATCAGGGCGGAAGTTACGTGCGGACATTATTGTCGGTGCAGATG
GAGCAACAAGTATAGTGCGCGAGAAATTGGTTGGACGTAAAGAAAACCATAGACCAGGGCCGTTAAACGG
CTATACATATACTGTCCCTGTCAGTAAGATGATGGAAGACCCCGAACTTAGGCCACTAGCGGAGAACAAG
GGAGTGTGGATAGTTTGGATGGGAAATAATACCTGCGTCTTGACATTTTTGGTTGTAAGTTTATCAACTT
TATCGGAGATGAAGATTGACATACACACATCTCTAAAGCGACCAGACGAGTATGCGATTCAACTGATTCA
TCCCACTAAGAATGCCAGGCATGACTGGTATAAGCTAACGAATATGGCGGCAATTGTGGGTAAATTTGAT
GACTATGAGCCAAGAGTGAGACGTCTTTTGCGGCTTGCAACGCAAGGTGTCGAAACACGGCATATCATAC
AAGAACCGCTGGAAGATTGGTACAGTGAAAATGGCCATGTGGTAGTCCTTGGGGATGCAGCCCATGTATT
GAACCCTGGAACGAGCCATGGTTCTTCACTGGCTGTGGAAGATGCCGCAGTTCTCGGTTCTCTCTTCTCT
CGGTTGCGTACACGTAGCTCACGCGAAATTCTGCGATTGCTGGCTGCGTACCAAGAAATTCGAGAGGACC
GCTGTATCGAAGTCACGAGAACCGAGTACGAAACTTGTGCATTTTCAGTTCTGCCCAGGGGGGATCCTAG
ACGCGAAGAGCGAGATCTTGGATTTGCTGCCTCACGGGATATGAAGGTTCTCGATTGGGAAAATCTCGAC
GACCCGTTCCTACAACGCATTTGGGAGCAATTCAAGGGTTCTTTCGGCTACGAGGCGTACGATGCCGCGG
ATGATTGGTGGGTAGATTGGGGTATTATGCAAGAACGGATGGCTGCATCATCAATGGCTGTTATCGAGAG
CTACGAGTCCTCGCAGAACGGCGAAGGCACGGATCTATACAACTAAGGAGATTGATAAGACTTTTCTAGT
TGCATATCTTTTATATTTAAATCTTATCTATTAGTTAATTTTTTGTAATTTATCCTTATATATAGTCTGG
TTATTCTAAAATATCATTTCAGTATCTAAAAATTCCCCTCTTTTTTCAGTTATATCTTAACAGGCGACAG
TCCAAATGTTGATTTATCCCAGTCCGATTCATCAGGGTTGTGAAGCATTTTGTCAATGGTCGAAATCACA
TCAGTAATAGTGCCTCTTACTTGCCTCATAGAATTTCTTTCTCTTAACGTCACCGTTTGGTCTTTTATAG
TTTCGAAATCTATGGTGATACCAAATGGTGTTCCCAATTCATCGTTACGGGCGTATTTTTTACCAATTGA
AGTATTGGAATCGTCAATTTTAAAGTATATCTCTCTTTTACGTAAAGCCTGCGAGATCCTCTTAAGTATA
GCGGGGAAGCCATCGTTATTCGATATTGTCGTAACAAATACTTTGATCGGCGCTATGCGGCCGCCACCGC
GGTGGAGCTCCAGCTTTTGTTCCCTTTAGTGAGGGTTAATTGCGCGCTTGGCGAGACTCAAACAAGATAT
ATTTTGCCCGCCTTACAGACGAAACTAGTTGGAGGTTATGGAGCATACTATCACGTGGGCGGCCACTGGT
GAGTTACTACACCCCAGGGGCAACGTTGATGCTCCTAAAAAACTCTGGCTGGACGCAAGCCGTAACACCC
GTGTCACTTCATAATCGTTTGCAATTCAGGGCTTGATCTACACATTACCCTGTTATCCCTATTAATTAAT
ACGGTTATCCACAGAATCAGGGGATAACGCAGGAAAGAACATGTGAGCAAAAGGCCAGCAAAAGGCCAGG
AACCGTAAAAAGGCCGCGTTGCTGGCGTTTTTCCATAGGCTCCGCCCCCCTGACGAGCATCACAAAAATC
GACGCTCAAGTCAGAGGTGGCGAAACCCGACAGGACTATAAAGATACCAGGCGTTTCCCCCTGGAAGCTC
CCTCGTGCGCTCTCCTGTTCCGACCCTGCCGCTTACCGGATACCTGTCCGCCTTTCTCCCTTCGGGAAGC
GTGGCGCTTTCTCATAGCTCACGCTGTAGGTATCTCAGTTCGGTGTAGGTCGTTCGCTCCAAGCTGGGCT
GTGTGCACGAACCCCCCGTTCAGCCCGACCGCTGCGCCTTATCCGGTAACTATCGTCTTGAGTCCAACCC
GGTAAGACACGACTTATCGCCACTGGCAGCAGCCACTGGTAACAGGATTAGCAGAGCGAGGTATGTAGGC
GGTGCTACAGAGTTCTTGAAGTGGTGGCCTAACTACGGCTACACTAGAAGGACAGTATTTGGTATCTGCG
CTCTGCTGAAGCCAGTTACCTTCGGAAAAAGAGTTGGTAGCTCTTGATCCGGCAAACAAACCACCGCTGG
TAGCGGTGGTTTTTTTGTTTGCAAGCAGCAGATTACGCGCAGAAAAAAAGGATCTCAAGAAGATCCTTTG
ATCTTTTCTACGGGGTCTGACGCTCAGTGGAACGAAAACTCACGTTAAGGGATTTTGGTCATGAGATTAT
CAAAAAGGATCTTCACCTAGATCCTTTTAAATTAAAAATGAAGTTTTAAATCAATCTAAAGTATATATGA
GTAAACTTGGTCTGACAGTTACCAATGCTTAATCAGTGAGGCACCTATCTCAGCGATCTGTCTATTTCGT
TCATCCATAGTTGCCTGACTCCCCGTCGTGTAGATAACTACGATACGGGAGGGCTTACCATCTGGCCCCA
GTGCTGCAATGATACCGCGAGACCCACGCTCACCGGCTCCAGATTTATCAGCAATAAACCAGCCAGCCGG
AAGGGCCGAGCGCAGAAGTGGTCCTGCAACTTTATCCGCCTCCATCCAGTCTATTAATTGTTGCCGGGAA
GCTAGAGTAAGTAGTTCGCCAGTTAATAGTTTGCGCAACGTTGTTGCCATTGCTACAGGCATCGTGGTGT
CACGCTCGTCGTTTGGTATGGCTTCATTCAGCTCCGGTTCCCAACGATCAAGGCGAGTTACATGATCCCC
CATGTTGTGCAAAAAAGCGGTTAGCTCCTTCGGTCCTCCGATCGTTGTCAGAAGTAAGTTGGCCGCAGTG
TTATCACTCATGGTTATGGCAGCACTGCATAATTCTCTTACTGTCATGCCATCCGTAAGATGCTTTTCTG
TGACTGGTGAGTACTCAACCAAGTCATTCTGAGAATAGTGTATGCGGCGACCGAGTTGCTCTTGCCCGGC
GTCAATACGGGATAATACCGCGCCACATAGCAGAACTTTAAAAGTGCTCATCATTGGAAAACGTTCTTCG
GGGCGAAAACTCTCAAGGATCTTACCGCTGTTGAGATCCAGTTCGATGTAACCCACTCGTGCACCCAACT
GATCTTCAGCATCTTTTACTTTCACCAGCGTTTCTGGGTGAGCAAAAACAGGAAGGCAAAATGCCGCAAA
AAAGGGAATAAGGGCGACACGGAAATGTTGAATACTCATACTCTTCCTTTTTCAATATTATTGAAGCATT
TATCAGGGTTATTGTCTCATGAGCGGATACATATTTGAATGTATTTAGAAAAATAAACAAATAGGGGTTC
CGCGCACATTTCCCCGAAAAGTGCCACCTGAACGAAGCATCTGTGCTTCATTTTGTAGAACAAAAATGCA
ACGCGAGAGCGCTAATTTTTCAAACAAAGAATCTGAGCTGCATTTTTACAGAACAGAAATGCAACGCGAA
AGCGCTATTTTACCAACGAAGAATCTGTGCTTCATTTTTGTAAAACAAAAATGCAACGCGAGAGCGCTAA
TTTTTCAAACAAAGAATCTGAGCTGCATTTTTACAGAACAGAAATGCAACGCGAGAGCGCTATTTTACCA
ACAAAGAATCTATACTTCTTTTTTGTTCTACAAAAATGCATCCCGAGAGCGCTATTTTTCTAACAAAGCA
TCTTAGATTACTTTTTTTCTCCTTTGTGCGCTCTATAATGCAGTCTCTTGATAACTTTTTGCACTGTAGG
TCCGTTAAGGTTAGAAGAAGGCTACTTTGGTGTCTATTTTCTCTTCCATAAAAAAAGCCTGACTCCACTT
CCCGCGTTTACTGATTACTAGCGAAGCTGCGGGTGCATTTTTTCAAGATAAAGGCATCCCCGATTATATT
CTATACCGATGTGGATTGCGCATACTTTGTGAACAGAAAGTGATAGCGTTGATGATTCTTCATTGGTCAG
AAAATTATGAACGGTTTCTTCTATTTTGTCTCTATATACTACGTATAGGAAATGTTTACATTTTCGTATT
GTTTTCGATTCACTCTATGAATAGTTCTTACTACAATTTTTTTGTCTAAAGAGTAATACTAGAGATAAAC
ATAAAAAATGTAGAGGTCGAGTTTAGATGCAAGTTCAAGGAGCGAAAGGTGGATGGGTAGGTTATATAGG
GATATAGCACAGAGATATATAGCAAAGAGATACTTTTGAGCAATGTTTGTGGAAGCGGTATTCGCAATAT
TTTAGTAGCTCGTTACAGTCCGGTGCGTTTTTGGTTTTTTGAAAGTGCGTCTTCAGAGCGCTTTTGGTTT
TCAAAAGCGCTCTGAAGTTCCTATACTTTCTAGAGAATAGGAACTTCGGAATAGGAACTTCAAAGCGTTT
CCGAAAACGAGCGCTTCCGAAAATGCAACGCGAGCTGCGCACATACAGCTCACTGTTCACGTCGCACCTA
TATCTGCGTGTTGCCTGTATATATATATACATGAGAAGAACGGCATAGTGCGTGTTTATGCTTAAATGCG
TACTTATATGCGTCTATTTATGTAGGATGAAAGGTAGTCTAGTACCTCCTGTGATATTATCCCATTCCAT
GCGGGGTATCGTATGCTTCCTTCAGCACTACCCTTTAGCTGTTCTATATGCTGCCACTCCTCAATTGGAT
TAGTCTCATCCTTCAATGCTATCATTTCCTTTGATATTGGATCATACTAAGAAACCATTATTATCATGAC
ATTAACCTATAAAAATAGGCGTATCACGAGGCCCTTTCGTCTCGCGCGTTTCGGTGATGACGGTGAAAAC
CTCGGCGCGCCATTACCCTGTTATCCCTAATATACAACGCAAAGAAGCTGGAAAATTGGCGAGGGAATCC
TGTTTCTGTCTATCCAAGAATGGGCATGAGGTGGCAACCGTCGTGCTAGCGTACAGGGTGCACTTTGTAA
CCATTTGGGACACCGGACACTCGCTGTTTTCGAAATTACCCTTTAAGCGCGGGTATTGAACCAGGCTTAT
GCCCAAGATCGTAGCAAGCATTTAAATGACGGTATCGATAAGCTTGATATCGAATTCCTGCAGCCCGGGG
GATCCACTAGTTCTAGAGTTAATTAA
Features (pLannotate 1.2.2; 15 found; start..end, strand, type, name):
   1506..1805    +  terminator     ADH2 terminator: transcription terminator for the S. cerevisiae alcohol dehydrogenase 2 (ADH2) gene
   4467..4682    +  promoter       URA3 promoter: S. cerevisiae URA3
   4683..5486    +  CDS            URA3: orotidine-5'-phosphate decarboxylase, required for uracil biosynthesis; S. cerevisiae URA3; yeast auxotrophic marker, counterselectable with 5-fluoroorotic acid (5-FOA)
   5565..5616    +  misc_feature   bom (fragment): basis of mobility region from pBR322
   7929..8096    +  CDS            CTR2 (fragment): CTR2_YEAST - Experimental evidence at protein level: Swiss-Prot protein existence level 1. Provides bioavailable copper via mobilization of vacuolar copper stores and export to the cytoplasm. From Saccharomyces cerevisiae (strain ATCC 204508 / S288c) (Baker's yeast).
   9666..9788    +  CDS            notB (fragment): NOTB_ASPSM - Experimental evidence at protein level: Swiss-Prot protein existence level 1. FAD-dependent monooxygenase; part of the gene cluster that mediates the biosynthesis of notoamide, a fungal indole alkaloid that belongs to a family of natural products containing a characteristic bicyclo[2.2.2]diazaoctane core (PubMed:20722388). The first step of notoamide biosynthesis involves coupling of L-proline and L-tryptophan by the bimodular NRPS notE, to produce cyclo-L-tryptophan-L-proline called brevianamide F (PubMed:20722388). The reverse prenyltransferase notF then acts as a deoxybrevianam
  10343..10699   -  CDS            GRS2 (fragment): SYG2_YEAST - Experimental evidence at protein level: Swiss-Prot protein existence level 1. Catalyzes the ATP-dependent ligation of glycine to the 3'-end of its cognate tRNA, via the formation of an aminoacyl-adenylate intermediate (Gly-AMP) (PubMed:23816885). Also produces diadenosine tetraphosphate (Ap4A), a universal pleiotropic signaling molecule needed for cell regulation pathways, by direct condensation of 2 ATPs. Thereby, may play a special role in Ap4A homeostasis (By similarity). From Saccharomyces cerevisiae (strain ATCC 204508 / S288c) (Baker's yeast).
  10697..10720   -  misc_feature   MCS (fragment): pBluescript multiple cloning site
  10733..10751   -  promoter       T3 promoter: promoter for bacteriophage T3 RNA polymerase
  11090..11678   -  rep_origin     ori: high-copy-number ColE1/pMB1/pBR322/pUC origin of replication
  11849..12709   -  CDS            AmpR: β-lactamase; bla; confers resistance to ampicillin, carbenicillin, and related antibiotics
  12710..12814   -  promoter       AmpR promoter: bla
  12841..14183   -  rep_origin     2μ ori: yeast 2μ plasmid origin of replication
  14251..14283   +  CDS            rop (fragment): Rop protein, which maintains plasmids at low copy number; rop
  14518..14578   -  misc_feature   MCS (fragment): pBluescript multiple cloning site
