>Addgene plasmid #115528 | pCHKU11.1-2.2 | addgene full sequence | sequence record 223664 | Addgene NGS Result
GATCCACTAGTTCTAGATTAATTAATATCTAAAAATTGCCTTATGATCCGTCTCTCCGGTTACAGCCTGT
GTAACTGATTAATCCTGCCTTTCTAATCACCATTCTAATGTTTTAATTAAGGGATTTTGTCTTCATTAAC
GGCTTTCGCTCATAAAAATGTTATGACGTTTTGCCCGCAGGCGGGAAACCATCCACTTCACGAGACTGAT
CTCCTCTGCCGGAACACCGGGCATCTCCAACTTATAAGTTGGAGAAATAAGAGAATTTCAGATTGAGAGA
ATGAAAAAAAAAAAAAAAAAAAAGGCAGAGGAGAGCATAGAAATGGGGTTCACTTTTTGGTAAAGCTATA
GCATGCCTATCACATATAAATAGAGTGCCAGTAGCGACTTTTTTCACACTCGAAATACTCTTACTACTGC
TCTCTTGTTGTTTTTATCACTTCTTGTTTCTTCTTGGTAAATAGAATATCAAGCTACAAAAAGCATACAA
TCAACTATCAACTATTAACTATATCGTAATACACAATGTTTTCAGAATCCCATCTCAAGATGTCTCGTAC
CTTCACCCAGTTCTGTTTCCCTTCTGTCTCGCCATCCTCATTGGTAATTGAAGTCGACTTCTTGTCGTCT
TTCGCTTTGCCAGTGCTACGTTTCATTGTCAAACTCCCTTCATACGCCTTGTACCATCTATGGACGCTAT
TTTTATTCACGAAGTCAGACATTAAGACAACTGTAATACCTATAACTTCTCTGGCCGTCGCGTCCGCTCC
ACTTGGCGATATCTCACATCTTCCACATGTTATATTCTGGATTTGGTTTCATGTCCTACAGTTCGACGTC
TCAAACCAGACGCTGAAACCAGAAGAAGACGAGTACAACAAGCGAGACCGTCCTCTGCCCGCAAAGCGCA
TCACTTGGCGCAATGCATTGATTTTGCGTTGGGTTCTCGTCCCGGCGTGTTGGATACTCTCATCCTTTTA
CAGTGTTGAAACTGTGTATGCGAGTATCGCACTGTGCATTCTGACATATGTATACGACGAAATGGGTTAT
GCTGCTGGTCACTGGTTCGGTCGCAATTTCGTGAATGCCTTAGGCTTCATGTCATTCGAAGTTGGAGCTT
GTCTCATTGCTGGTTCGAATCGACATGCGCTTGATCATATAAGTTGGCTATCTGTACTATGCAGTGCAGG
GATCTTTGCAACGACGATCCAGGCCCAGGACTTCAAGGACACTGAAGGTGATCGACTTGTGGGCCGGAAA
ACCTTACCCATTGTTGCGCCGACAGTTGCTCGTCCTACTCTTCTGCTCGCGCTTTTGGCGTGGTCTATCG
GATTAAGCACGCTTTGGCAGCTCAGCACTACTGTAGCCCTTGCTTTCAATGTCCTAGCCATAGCAGTTGG
AGCACGTTTCGTTTCACTTAAGTCCATCAAGGCAGATCAGCGCAGTTTTTATCTCTACAACGTTTGGTTA
TCCGTCGCACACGCATTACCAGCGTATTTCCGTTTTATCGCTCAGGCACCAGTGTTCTGAGCGGATCTCT
TATGTCTTTACGATTTATAGTTTTCATTATCAAGTATGCCTATATTAGTATATAGCATCTTTAGATGACA
GTGTTCGAAGTTTCACGAATAAAAGATAATATTCTACTTTTTGCTCCCACCGCGTTTGCTAGCACGAGTG
AACACCATCCCTCGCCTGTGAGTTGTACCCATTCCTCTAAACTGTAGACATGGTAGCTTCAGCAGTGTTC
GTTATGTACGGCATCCTCCAACAAACAGTCGGTTATAGTTTGTCCTGCTCCTCTGAATCGTCTCCCTCGA
TATTTCTCATTTTCCTTCGCATGCCAGCATTGAAATGATCGAAGTTCAATGATGAAACGGTAATTCTTCT
GTCATTTACTCATCTCATCTCATCAAGTTATATAATTCTATACGGATGTAATTTTTCACTTTTCGTCTTG
ACGTCCACCCTATAATTTCAATTATTGAACCCTCACGATCCAGTTCTCCAGTGACACAGCCTTTATCTGG
TCAAACCTTTCTTTCTAATCACCTATGCTGATGCTTAATTAAGGGATTTTTGTCTCCATCAACGGCATGC
GCCCAAAAATGACGTTTTTTTTAACCCATAGACACGAAACTACCCATTTTCCACCGGCCTGACCTACCAC
CGGAACAACGGCCATCTCCAACTTGCAAGTTGGGGAAATTAAGAGCATCGCAGGTTTAATGGAAGAAAAA
AAAAAGGTACAGCACAGCGCAAATGGAGTTAGTTCCCTTATGTCACACACTCACACACAGTCGGTCAGAT
CAAGCATACTGGGTGCGTATAAATAGAGTGGCCATTGCCACCCTGTTTATCTCAAAATCTGTCTTGTTAG
TGGTCTTCTCCCTTTTTCAGGTTACAATTCTCTTGTTTCTACTTAGTATATAAGTATATCAAGCTATATT
AAGCATACTATCAACTGTCACTCTATCCTCAAAATACAATACAAAATGGATCCCGTACTGCGATGGATGA
CATCTGAACAGACGTTTACCCCTGTTATCGGCCTCGTTGGGCTCTTCTGTAGCCTCGGTCTTGGATTATA
CGCTAGTAAACGAGCCTATACCCCAAGCAAACAAAGTCTAGGACATGGTCTTCCGTTGCCTCCAGGACCA
AAATCACTCCCCATCCTTGGCAATGCTCTTGATATGCCCAACAAGCGTGAATGGGAGACATTCACAAAAT
GGGCAGACGAATACGGTGATATTGTCCATATCAAGGTGTTTGGACGTGATATTATCTACATTAGCTCTGC
CAAAGTTGCGAGCGACCTGTTTGAGAAAAGATCTGCTATTTATTCCGACAGGCCACGTTTGCCTTTACTT
GCAGAGCTGATGGACTTTGAGTGGAACTTCGGGTTCATGCATTATGGAGACGAATGGCGAAAGAATAGAC
GAATGTTTGTGAGCAAGTTCGGTCCGACGAAGGTTCATACTTTCAATCCAGTCCAAGAACGTGCTTCTGG
TCTTCTGCTGGGACGACTTTTGGAGACTCCCGAGGACTTCATTGACCACCTCCGTCTTCATGCTGGTCAA
TTGATAATGATGTCCGTTTACGGTATATTTGTCGACTCAAGGCAGCACCCGTATATAACGACCGCTCAAG
CAGTGATGGACTCCGTTTCCGATGCGGCACGTTCTGGTGCATATCTCGTTGATGCGTTCCCAATACTGAA
AAGATTACCAACATGGCTACCTGGCACACATTACCAACGCATTGCACGTAGATGGGCTTCCGATGTACGA
AAGCTCAGGTATATTCCTTTCCTTGCGAGCAAGACTAAATTGGAAGATGGTGCACCGCCCTATCCAACCT
TTGTTGCTGATATGCTAGAGGAGTACGGTTACGATGAAAATAACGCTGAGAATATGATCCGGGACTGTGC
AGCTCTCGCGTATGGAGCGGGGTCGGACACGTCTGTCTCCACTTTATCGGCATTTATCCTCGCAATGGTT
CTTTACCCGGACGTTCAAAGGAGAGGTCAAGACGAGTTGAAGGCTGTCATTGGTTCGTCTAGACTCCCCA
CGTTCGCTGACCGAAAGGATCTACCATATATCATGGCAATTGCGAAGGAGACGATTCGCTGGCACACAGT
TGCTCCACAGGCTCTTCCACATGTTCTCAGAGAAGATGATGTCTACAATGGTTATTATCTTCCAGCGGGG
TCTATTGTTATTGGAAATACATGGAAAATTGCGCATGACCCTACAGTCTATCCAGATCCAATGAACTTCA
AGCCAGAACGCTACTTCAATTCAGAGGGTGAACTCGACTACGCCTCCATAGATCCAGCAAAGTTTGCATT
TGGTTACGGCAGAAGAATCTGTGCAGGATACCATTACGCTGAGAACACGCTGTGGATTACAATCGCTTTC
ATTTTGCAGGTTTTCAGTATTACAAATGCAAAAGACAAGGCCGGTAATCCTATCCCTGTTACTCTAAACG
CTTCCTCGGGTGTCATATCCCATCCCGAGCCATTCCCGTGTTCGATTATGCCACGCTCTACAGAAGCGGA
AACCATAATTCGCCGAGCCGCTGCCAATGCCAATTTTGCATAAACAAATCGCTCTTAAATATATACCTAA
AGAACATTAAAGCTATATTATAAGCAAAGATACGTAAATTTTGCTTATATTATTATACACATATCATATT
TCTATATTTTTAAGATTTGGTTATATAATGTACGTAATGCAAAGGAAATAAATTTTATACATTATTGAAC
AGCGTCCAAGTAACTACATTATGTGCACTAATAGTTTAGCGTCGTGAAGACTTTATTGTGTCGCGAAAAG
TAAAAATTTTAAAAATTAGAGCACCTTGAACTTGCGAAAAAGGTTCTCATCAACTGTTTAAAAGGAGGAT
ATCAGGTCCTATTTCTGACAAACAATATACAAATTTAGTTTCAAAGATGAATCAGTGCGCGAAGGACATA
ACTCATTCAATTCAATTCATCATTTTTTTTTTATTCTTTTTTTTGATTTCGGTTTCCTTGAAATTTTTTT
GATTCGGTAATCTCCGAACAGAAGGAAGAACGAAGGAAGGAGCACAGACTTAGATTGGTATATATACGCA
TATGTAGTGTTGAAGAAACATGAAATTGCCCAGTATTCTTAACCCAACTGCACAGAACAAAAACCTGCAG
GAAACGAAGATAAATCATGTCGAAAGCTACATATAAGGAACGTGCTGCTACTCATCCTAGTCCTGTTGCT
GCCAAGCTATTTAATATCATGCACGAAAAGCAAACAAACTTGTGTGCTTCATTGGATGTTCGTACCACCA
AGGAATTACTGGAGTTAGTTGAAGCATTAGGTCCCAAAATTTGTTTACTAAAAACACATGTGGATATCTT
GACTGATTTTTCCATGGAGGGCACAGTTAAGCCGCTAAAGGCATTATCCGCCAAGTACAATTTTTTACTC
TTCGAAGACAGAAAATTTGCTGACATTGGTAATACAGTCAAATTGCAGTACTCTGCGGGTGTATACAGAA
TAGCAGAATGGGCAGACATTACGAATGCACACGGTGTGGTGGGCCCAGGTATTGTTAGCGGTTTGAAGCA
GGCGGCAGAAGAAGTAACAAAGGAACCTAGAGGCCTTTTGATGTTAGCAGAATTGTCATGCAAGGGCTCC
CTATCTACTGGAGAATATACTAAGGGTACTGTTGACATTGCGAAGAGCGACAAAGATTTTGTTATCGGCT
TTATTGCTCAAAGAGACATGGGTGGAAGAGATGAAGGTTACGATTGGTTGATTATGACACCCGGTGTGGG
TTTAGATGACAAGGGAGACGCATTGGGTCAACAGTATAGAACCGTGGATGATGTGGTCTCTACAGGATCT
GACATTATTATTGTTGGAAGAGGACTATTTGCAAAGGGAAGGGATGCTAAGGTAGAGGGTGAACGTTACA
GAAAAGCAGGCTGGGAAGCATATTTGAGAAGATGCGGCCAGCAAAACTAAAAAACTGTATTATAAGTAAA
TGCATGTATACTAAACTCACAAATTAGAGCTTCAATTTAATTATATCAGTTATTACCCTATGCGGTGTGA
AATACCGCACAGATGCGTAAGGAGAAAATACCGCATCAGGATAGGAAAAAACCGAGCTTCCTTTCATCCG
GCGCGGCTGTGTTCTACATATCACTGAAGCTCCGGGTATTTTAAGTTATACAAGGGAAAGATGCCGGCTA
GACTAGCAAGTTTTAGGCTGCTTAACATTATGGATAGGCGGATAAAGGGCCCAAACAGGATTGTAAAGCT
TAGACGCTTCTGGTTGGACAATGGTACGTTTGTGTATTAAGTAAGGCTTGGCTGGGGATAGCAACATTGG
GCAGAGTATAGAAGACCACAAAAAAAAGGTATATAAGGGCAGAGAAGTCTTTGTAATGTGTGTAACTTCT
CTTCCATGTGTAATCAGTATTTCTACTTACTTCTTAAATATACAGAAGTAAGACAGATAACCAACAGCCT
TTCCCAGATATACATATATATCTTTATTTCAGCTTAAACAATAATTATATTTGTTTAACTCAAAAATAAA
AAAAAAAAACCAAACTCACGCAACTAATTATTCCATAATAAAATAACAACATGGCACCAATCATAGGTGC
CGCAGGAATTGCTTGCACCCTATGTTTGGGTCTTTTCGTGTATCTTAGCAAGCGAGCTCAAGCACCCAGC
AAACAGAGCAGAGGACATGGTCTTCCGCTTCCGCCTGGGCCTAAGCCACTGCCGTTTCTTGGGAATGCAC
TTGATATGCCTGTGAAACGTGAATGGGAGGCATTTGCCAAATGGGCGAATGAATATGGTGATATTGTTCA
TGTCAGCGTCTTCGGCCAGAACTTTATTTTCCTCAATTCTGCCAAAGTTGTGAACGACCTGTTCGACAAG
AGGGGTTCTATCTATTCTGATAAACCTCGCTTACCATTACTCACAGAATTACTAGACTTTGAATGGAACT
TCGGTTTTATGCCCTATGGAGAGGAGTGGAGAAAGTATAGACGCATGTTTGTGGGCAAGTTCGGAGCTAG
CGCTGCTCATATCTTCAATCCAATCCATGAGCGTGTCTCGGGCCTATTGCTACAGCGGTTTTTGGATACT
CCAGAGGACTTCATAGATCATCTTCGCCTCCATGCGGGTCAGATTATCATGATGTCGACATACGGTATTT
TTGTAGATTCAAGACAGCATCCATATATTCAAATTGCCCAAGCCGTGATGGACTCAGTTTCTGATGCTGC
ACGAGCTGGGGCATACCTGGTAGACGCGTTTCCGATCCTGAAGAAAGTACCAACGTGGTTCCCTGGAGCG
CATTATCAGCGTGTTGCTCAGGGCTGGGCTGCGGAAGTTCGAAGGCTTAGGTTCATTCCTTTTCTTGCGA
GCAAGAACCAATTGGCCGACGGCAAAGCGCCACCTTTTCCGTCCTTTGTCGCTGATGAGCTAGAGGAAAA
CGGCTATGACGAGAAAGACGCTGAACTGATGATTCAAGATTGTGCGGCTGTCGCATACGGAGCGGGATCC
GACACTTCCGTCGCAACGCTCACTGCATTCGTTCTCGCAATGGTTATTCACCCGGAAATTCAAAAGAAAG
CTCAGGAAGAGCTTGCAGCAGTCGTTGGAACTTCGAGGCTCCCTACGTTCGCTGATCGCAATGATCTCCC
ATATATTTCAGCCATCATGAAGGAGACAATACGATGGCATACAGTAGCTCCGCAGGCACTCCCGCATACC
CTCAGAGAAGATGACGTATATAATGGTTATCATATCCCAGCAGGATCCATTGTTATCGGCAATACTTGGA
ATATTACGCATGACCCGGCACTCTACCCAGACCCTATGGAGTTCAAGCCGGAACGTTTTATTAATTCAGA
AGGCAAACTCGATTTTTCCGGCGCCACGGACCCGTCAAAGTTCGCTTTTGGTTATGGCAGAAGGATTTGC
GCCGGATGGCACTTCGCTGAGAATACGATATTCATTACAATAGCACTCGTTTTGCACTGTTTCAACATCA
CGAATGCAAAGGATAAGGCTGGGATGCCCATTCCTGTCTCTCTTAATGCTGGTTCTGGTGTCATTTCGCA
TCCTGAGCCGTTCCCATGTTCCATCACTCCACGCTCTGCCCAGGCGGAAGCCTTAATTCGTCAAGCTGCC
GCCTCCGCCCAATTTGTCTAGAGTGCTTTTAACTAAGAATTATTAGTCTTTTCTGCTTATTTTTTCATCA
TAGTTTAGAACACTTTATATTAACGAATAGTTTATGAATCTATTTAGGTTTAAAAATTGATACAGTTTTA
TAAGTTACTTTTTCAAAGACTCGTGCTGTCTATTGCATAATGCACTGGAAGGAGAAAAAAAAGGTGCACA
CGCGTGGCTTTTTCTTGAATTTGCAGTTTGAAAAATAACTACATGGATGATAAGAAAACATGGAGTACAG
TCACTTTGAGAACCTTCAATCAGCTGGTAACGTCTTCGTTAATTGGATACTCAAAAAAGATGGATAGCAT
GAATCACAAGATGGAAGGAAATGCGGGCCACGACCACAGTGATATGCATATGGGAGATGGAGATGATACC
TCCATTGGGCCGATGAAGTTAGTCGACGGATAGAAGCGGTTGTCCCCTTTCCCGGCGAGCCGGCAGTCGG
GCCGAGGTTCGGATAAATTTTGTATTGTGTTTTGATTCTGTCATGAGTATTACTTATGTTCTCTTTAGGT
AACCCCAGGTTAATCAATCACAGTTTCATACCGGCTAGTATTCAAATTATGACTTTTCTTCTGCAGTGTC
AGCCTTACGACGATTATCTATGAGCTTTGAATATAGTTTGCCGTGATTCGTATCTTTAATTGGATAATAA
AATGCGAAGGATCGATGACCCTTATTATTATTTTTCTACACTGGCTACCGATTTAACTCATCTTCTTGAA
AGTATATAAGTAACAGTAAAATATACCGTACTTCTGCTAATGTTATTTGTCCCTTATTTTTCTTTTCTTG
TCTTATGCTATAGTACCTAAGAATAACGACTATTGTTTTGAACTAAACAAAGTAGTAAAAGCACATAAAA
GAATTAAGAAAATGGCAGCGTACACTGGTCCATTACGCTCTCGCGCGATGTCCTTCCCTACGAAGCCAGT
CCTTAAAGATCTTTTTCGTCGACGTGCTTCCGTGTCTCTTGATTTTCTCGTCGTTGGAGGCAGTATCGCA
GGTCTCGCCTGTGCGTACAATCTAAAACAAGCTGGGCATAATATTGAGACGTTTTGCCTTGCATGTGCGC
TATGTCCTCGTGTATTGATTCAACAGGTATCTGGAGGCATCCGAGTTCCGCCAAATATGACGAAACTTCT
TATGCATTGGGGATTGGGTGACAGATTGATCAAGACTGGTGTGCGGTGTCCCTACATAGAGTTCCTCGAA
AGCGATACCGGATCGTTCCTTAGTTCTCTGGTGTTTCACGAAGAAGTGATGAGAGAGCTTCAAGCTGACA
TGTATGGATTGACAGTGAGTACAAAAATAGCTGGCGATCATCTCGACACGGCACTCATCCGACGCCCCGA
TCAACAGTATTCGGATCTTTATTCAATGATATATGACATCACGGTTGCATCGGGAGTTAATGTAGAGTAC
AACGGCGAGGTGGTAGATGTGGACGTGGACAAGCCAAGTGTTACATTGGCATCAGGGCGGAAGTTACGTG
CGGACATTATTGTCGGTGCAGATGGAGCAACAAGTATAGTGCGCGAGAAATTGGTTGGACGTAAAGAAAA
CCATAGACCAGGGCCGTTAAACGGCTATACATATACTGTCCCTGTCAGTAAGATGATGGAAGACCCCGAA
CTTAGGCCACTAGCGGAGAACAAGGGAGTGTGGATAGTTTGGATGGGAAATAATACCTGCGTCTTGACAT
TTTTGGTTGTAAGTTTATCAACTTTATCGGAGATGAAGATTGACATACACACATCTCTAAAGCGACCAGA
CGAGTATGCGATTCAACTGATTCATCCCACTAAGAATGCCAGGCATGACTGGTATAAGCTAACGAATATG
GCGGCAATTGTGGGTAAATTTGATGACTATGAGCCAAGAGTGAGACGTCTTTTGCGGCTTGCAACGCAAG
GTGTCGAAACACGGCATATCATACAAGAACCGCTGGAAGATTGGTACAGTGAAAATGGCCATGTGGTAGT
CCTTGGGGATGCAGCCCATGTATTGAACCCTGGAACGAGCCATGGTTCTTCACTGGCTGTGGAAGATGCC
GCAGTTCTCGGTTCTCTCTTCTCTCGGTTGCGTACACGTAGCTCACGCGAAATTCTGCGATTGCTGGCTG
CGTACCAAGAAATTCGAGAGGACCGCTGTATCGAAGTCACGAGAACCGAGTACGAAACTTGTGCATTTTC
AGTTCTGCCCAGGGGGGATCCTAGACGCGAAGAGCGAGATCTTGGATTTGCTGCCTCACGGGATATGAAG
GTTCTCGATTGGGAAAATCTCGACGACCCGTTCCTACAACGCATTTGGGAGCAATTCAAGGGTTCTTTCG
GCTACGAGGCGTACGATGCCGCGGATGATTGGTGGGTAGATTGGGGTATTATGCAAGAACGGATGGCTGC
ATCATCAATGGCTGTTATCGAGAGCTACGAGTCCTCGCAGAACGGCGAAGGCACGGATCTATACAACTAA
GGAGATTGATAAGACTTTTCTAGTTGCATATCTTTTATATTTAAATCTTATCTATTAGTTAATTTTTTGT
AATTTATCCTTATATATAGTCTGGTTATTCTAAAATATCATTTCAGTATCTAAAAATTCCCCTCTTTTTT
CAGTTATATCTTAACAGGCGACAGTCCAAATGTTGATTTATCCCAGTCCGATTCATCAGGGTTGTGAAGC
ATTTTGTCAATGGTCGAAATCACATCAGTAATAGTGCCTCTTACTTGCCTCATAGAATTTCTTTCTCTTA
ACGTCACCGTTTGGTCTTTTATAGTTTCGAAATCTATGGTGATACCAAATGGTGTTCCCAATTCATCGTT
ACGGGCGTATTTTTTACCAATTGAAGTATTGGAATCGTCAATTTTAAAGTATATCTCTCTTTTACGTAAA
GCCTGCGAGATCCTCTTAAGTATAGCGGGGAAGCCATCGTTATTCGATATTGTCGTAACAAATACTTTGA
TCGGCGCTATGCGGCCGCCACCGCGGTGGAGCTCCAGCTTTTGTTCCCTTTAGTGAGGGTTAATTGCGCG
CTTGGCGAGACTCAAACAAGATATATTTTGCCCGCCTTACAGACGAAACTAGTTGGAGGTTATGGAGCAT
ACTATCACGTGGGCGGCCACTGGTGAGTTACTACACCCCAGGGGCAACGTTGATGCTCCTAAAAAACTCT
GGCTGGACGCAAGCCGTAACACCCGTGTCACTTCATAATCGTTTGCAATTCAGGGCTTGATCTACACATT
ACCCTGTTATCCCTATTAATTAATACGGTTATCCACAGAATCAGGGGATAACGCAGGAAAGAACATGTGA
GCAAAAGGCCAGCAAAAGGCCAGGAACCGTAAAAAGGCCGCGTTGCTGGCGTTTTTCCATAGGCTCCGCC
CCCCTGACGAGCATCACAAAAATCGACGCTCAAGTCAGAGGTGGCGAAACCCGACAGGACTATAAAGATA
CCAGGCGTTTCCCCCTGGAAGCTCCCTCGTGCGCTCTCCTGTTCCGACCCTGCCGCTTACCGGATACCTG
TCCGCCTTTCTCCCTTCGGGAAGCGTGGCGCTTTCTCATAGCTCACGCTGTAGGTATCTCAGTTCGGTGT
AGGTCGTTCGCTCCAAGCTGGGCTGTGTGCACGAACCCCCCGTTCAGCCCGACCGCTGCGCCTTATCCGG
TAACTATCGTCTTGAGTCCAACCCGGTAAGACACGACTTATCGCCACTGGCAGCAGCCACTGGTAACAGG
ATTAGCAGAGCGAGGTATGTAGGCGGTGCTACAGAGTTCTTGAAGTGGTGGCCTAACTACGGCTACACTA
GAAGAACAGTATTTGGTATCTGCGCTCTGCTGAAGCCAGTTACCTTCGGAAAAAGAGTTGGTAGCTCTTG
ATCCGGCAAACAAACCACCGCTGGTAGCGGTGGTTTTTTTGTTTGCAAGCAGCAGATTACGCGCAGAAAA
AAAGGATCTCAAGAAGATCCTTTGATCTTTTCTACGGGGTCTGACGCTCAGTGGAACGAAAACTCACGTT
AAGGGATTTTGGTCATGAGATTATCAAAAAGGATCTTCACCTAGATCCTTTTAAATTAAAAATGAAGTTT
TAAATCAATCTAAAGTATATATGAGTAAACTTGGTCTGACAGTTACCAATGCTTAATCAGTGAGGCACCT
ATCTCAGCGATCTGTCTATTTCGTTCATCCATAGTTGCCTGACTCCCCGTCGTGTAGATAACTACGATAC
GGGAGGGCTTACCATCTGGCCCCAGTGCTGCAATGATACCGCGAGACCCACGCTCACCGGCTCCAGATTT
ATCAGCAATAAACCAGCCAGCCGGAAGGGCCGAGCGCAGAAGTGGTCCTGCAACTTTATCCGCCTCCATC
CAGTCTATTAATTGTTGCCGGGAAGCTAGAGTAAGTAGTTCGCCAGTTAATAGTTTGCGCAACGTTGTTG
CCATTGCTACAGGCATCGTGGTGTCACGCTCGTCGTTTGGTATGGCTTCATTCAGCTCCGGTTCCCAACG
ATCAAGGCGAGTTACATGATCCCCCATGTTGTGCAAAAAAGCGGTTAGCTCCTTCGGTCCTCCGATCGTT
GTCAGAAGTAAGTTGGCCGCAGTGTTATCACTCATGGTTATGGCAGCACTGCATAATTCTCTTACTGTCA
TGCCATCCGTAAGATGCTTTTCTGTGACTGGTGAGTACTCAACCAAGTCATTCTGAGAATAGTGTATGCG
GCGACCGAGTTGCTCTTGCCCGGCGTCAATACGGGATAATACCGCGCCACATAGCAGAACTTTAAAAGTG
CTCATCATTGGAAAACGTTCTTCGGGGCGAAAACTCTCAAGGATCTTACCGCTGTTGAGATCCAGTTCGA
TGTAACCCACTCGTGCACCCAACTGATCTTCAGCATCTTTTACTTTCACCAGCGTTTCTGGGTGAGCAAA
AACAGGAAGGCAAAATGCCGCAAAAAAGGGAATAAGGGCGACACGGAAATGTTGAATACTCATACTCTTC
CTTTTTCAATATTATTGAAGCATTTATCAGGGTTATTGTCTCATGAGCGGATACATATTTGAATGTATTT
AGAAAAATAAACAAATAGGGGTTCCGCGCACATTTCCCCGAAAAGTGCCACCTGAACGAAGCATCTGTGC
TTCATTTTGTAGAACAAAAATGCAACGCGAGAGCGCTAATTTTTCAAACAAAGAATCTGAGCTGCATTTT
TACAGAACAGAAATGCAACGCGAAAGCGCTATTTTACCAACGAAGAATCTGTGCTTCATTTTTGTAAAAC
AAAAATGCAACGCGAGAGCGCTAATTTTTCAAACAAAGAATCTGAGCTGCATTTTTACAGAACAGAAATG
CAACGCGAGAGCGCTATTTTACCAACAAAGAATCTATACTTCTTTTTTGTTCTACAAAAATGCATCCCGA
GAGCGCTATTTTTCTAACAAAGCATCTTAGATTACTTTTTTTCTCCTTTGTGCGCTCTATAATGCAGTCT
CTTGATAACTTTTTGCACTGTAGGTCCGTTAAGGTTAGAAGAAGGCTACTTTGGTGTCTATTTTCTCTTC
CATAAAAAAAGCCTGACTCCACTTCCCGCGTTTACTGATTACTAGCGAAGCTGCGGGTGCATTTTTTCAA
GATAAAGGCATCCCCGATTATATTCTATACCGATGTGGATTGCGCATACTTTGTGAACAGAAAGTGATAG
CGTTGATGATTCTTCATTGGTCAGAAAATTATGAACGGTTTCTTCTATTTTGTCTCTATATACTACGTAT
AGGAAATGTTTACATTTTCGTATTGTTTTCGATTCACTCTATGAATAGTTCTTACTACAATTTTTTTGTC
TAAAGAGTAATACTAGAGATAAACATAAAAAATGTAGAGGTCGAGTTTAGATGCAAGTTCAAGGAGCGAA
AGGTGGATGGGTAGGTTATATAGGGATATAGCACAGAGATATATAGCAAAGAGATACTTTTGAGCAATGT
TTGTGGAAGCGGTATTCGCAATATTTTAGTAGCTCGTTACAGTCCGGTGCGTTTTTGGTTTTTTGAAAGT
GCGTCTTCAGAGCGCTTTTGGTTTTCAAAAGCGCTCTGAAGTTCCTATACTTTCTAGAGAATAGGAACTT
CGGAATAGGAACTTCAAAGCGTTTCCGAAAACGAGCGCTTCCGAAAATGCAACGCGAGCTGCGCACATAC
AGCTCACTGTTCACGTCGCACCTATATCTGCGTGTTGCCTGTATATATATATACATGAGAAGAACGGCAT
AGTGCGTGTTTATGCTTAAATGCGTACTTATATGCGTCTATTTATGTAGGATGAAAGGTAGTCTAGTACC
TCCTGTGATATTATCCCATTCCATGCGGGGTATCGTATGCTTCCTTCAGCACTACCCTTTAGCTGTTCTA
TATGCTGCCACTCCTCAATTGGATTAGTCTCATCCTTCAATGCTATCATTTCCTTTGATATTGGATCATA
CTAAGAAACCATTATTATCATGACATTAACCTATAAAAATAGGCGTATCACGAGGCCCTTTCGTCTCGCG
CGTTTCGGTGATGACGGTGAGCGCGTTTCGGTGATGACGGTGAAAACCTCGGCGCGCCATTACCCTGTTA
TCCCTAATATACAACGCAAAGAAGCTGGAAAATTGGCGAGGGAATCCTGTTTCTGTCTATCCAAGAATGG
GCATGAGGTGGCAACCGTCGTGCTAGCGTACAGGGTGCACTTTGTAACCATTTGGGACACCGGACACTCG
CTGTTTTCGAAATTACCCTTTAAGCGCGGGTATTGAACCAGGCTTATGCCCAAGATCGTAGCAAGCATTT
AAATGACGGTATCGATAAGCTTGATATCGAATTCCTGCAGCCCGGGG
Features (pLannotate 1.2.2; 16 found; start..end, strand, type, name):
   1531..1830    +  terminator     ADH2 terminator: transcription terminator for the S. cerevisiae alcohol dehydrogenase 2 (ADH2) gene
   4491..4706    +  promoter       URA3 promoter: S. cerevisiae URA3
   4707..5510    +  CDS            URA3: orotidine-5'-phosphate decarboxylase, required for uracil biosynthesis; S. cerevisiae URA3; yeast auxotrophic marker, counterselectable with 5-fluoroorotic acid (5-FOA)
   5589..5640    +  misc_feature   bom (fragment): basis of mobility region from pBR322
   7953..8120    +  CDS            CTR2 (fragment): CTR2_YEAST - Experimental evidence at protein level: Swiss-Prot protein existence level 1. Provides bioavailable copper via mobilization of vacuolar copper stores and export to the cytoplasm. From Saccharomyces cerevisiae (strain ATCC 204508 / S288c) (Baker's yeast).
   9690..9812    +  CDS            notB (fragment): NOTB_ASPSM - Experimental evidence at protein level: Swiss-Prot protein existence level 1. FAD-dependent monooxygenase; part of the gene cluster that mediates the biosynthesis of notoamide, a fungal indole alkaloid that belongs to a family of natural products containing a characteristic bicyclo[2.2.2]diazaoctane core (PubMed:20722388). The first step of notoamide biosynthesis involves coupling of L-proline and L-tryptophan by the bimodular NRPS notE, to produce cyclo-L-tryptophan-L-proline called brevianamide F (PubMed:20722388). The reverse prenyltransferase notF then acts as a deoxybrevianam
  10367..10723   -  CDS            GRS2 (fragment): SYG2_YEAST - Experimental evidence at protein level: Swiss-Prot protein existence level 1. Catalyzes the ATP-dependent ligation of glycine to the 3'-end of its cognate tRNA, via the formation of an aminoacyl-adenylate intermediate (Gly-AMP) (PubMed:23816885). Also produces diadenosine tetraphosphate (Ap4A), a universal pleiotropic signaling molecule needed for cell regulation pathways, by direct condensation of 2 ATPs. Thereby, may play a special role in Ap4A homeostasis (By similarity). From Saccharomyces cerevisiae (strain ATCC 204508 / S288c) (Baker's yeast).
  10721..10744   -  misc_feature   MCS (fragment): pBluescript multiple cloning site
  10757..10775   -  promoter       T3 promoter: promoter for bacteriophage T3 RNA polymerase
  11114..11702   -  rep_origin     ori: high-copy-number ColE1/pMB1/pBR322/pUC origin of replication
  11873..12733   -  CDS            AmpR: β-lactamase; bla; confers resistance to ampicillin, carbenicillin, and related antibiotics
  12734..12838   -  promoter       AmpR promoter: bla
  12865..14207   -  rep_origin     2μ ori: yeast 2μ plasmid origin of replication
  14275..14300   +  CDS            rop (fragment): Rop protein, which maintains plasmids at low copy number; rop
  14301..14330   +  CDS            rop (fragment): Rop protein, which maintains plasmids at low copy number; rop
  14565..17      -  misc_feature   MCS (fragment) (across the origin): pBluescript multiple cloning site
