[The description below was written by a language model from this plasmid's Addgene catalogue record and pLannotate feature annotations shown in this document.]
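Description:
pCHKU11.1-2.2 is a yeast expression plasmid built on the pCHINT2A backbone as part of a heterologous expression platform for discovering fungal natural products. It is an E. coli–yeast shuttle vector. A high-copy ColE1/pUC-type origin and an ampicillin resistance gene (β-lactamase with its own promoter) support propagation in bacteria. A 2μ origin gives episomal, multicopy maintenance in Saccharomyces cerevisiae, and URA3 with its native promoter provides uracil auxotrophic selection and can be counterselected with 5-FOA. Small remnants of a pBluescript multiple cloning site, a T3 promoter, and bom and rop fragments are backbone vestiges.

The payload consists of four open reading frames from the basidiomycete Fomitiporia mediterranea, described as the tailoring genes of a biosynthetic cluster designated TC4, with recorded insert sizes of 1005, 1608, 1581 and 1599 bp. Each ORF has its own yeast promoter: S. cerevisiae ADH2, the S. bayanus ADH2 orthologue, PCK1 and MLS1. These promoters are generally repressed by glucose and activated once it is depleted, so the genes can be co-induced, while the use of distinct promoter sequences limits recombination between cassettes. The automated annotation does not identify these promoters or the ORFs directly. It finds an ADH2 terminator, and short matches to yeast CTR2 and GRS2 that probably reflect flanking regulatory sequence rather than intended coding regions. It also finds a partial similarity to the FAD-dependent monooxygenase notB, which hints at the nature of one tailoring enzyme, though the record does not state the ORF functions.

The depositor sequence (14,586 nt) and the sequencing result (14,607 nt) show essentially the same feature layout. The plasmid is presumably used alongside a construct carrying the cluster's core biosynthetic gene, which this record does not describe.
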