Addgene plasmid #115528: pCHKU11.1-2.2
Purpose: Expression of a fungal biosynthetic gene cluster
Depositing lab: Ronald Davis. Depositing organization: Stanford University. Publication: HEx: A heterologous expression platform for the discovery of fungal natural products. Harvey CJB, Tang M, Schlecht U, Horecka J, Fischer CR, Lin HC, Li J, Naughton B, Cherry J, Miranda M, Li YF, Chu AM, Hennessy JR, Vandova GA, Inglis D, Aiyar RS, Steinmetz LM, Davis RW, Medema MH, Sattely E, Khosla C, St Onge RP, Tang Y, Hillenmeyer ME. Sci Adv. 2018 Apr 11;4(4):eaar5459. doi: 10.1126/sciadv.aar5459. eCollection 2018 Apr. PubMed 29651464.
Backbone
  Vector backbone: pCHINT2A
  Vector type: Yeast Expression
  Selectable markers: URA3
Growth in bacteria
  Bacterial resistance: Ampicillin, 100 μg/mL
  Growth temperature: 37°C
  Growth strain: DH5alpha
  Copy number: High Copy
Gene/Insert
  Gene/Insert name: S_cerevisiae_ADH2-ORF1, S_bayanus_ADH2-ORF2, PCK1-ORF3, MLS1-ORF4 (alt name: Tailoring genes for cluster TC4)
  Species: Fomitiporia mediterranea
  Cloning method: Unknown
Terms and licenses: Academic/Nonprofit Terms; Industry Terms: Not Available to Industry
Depositor comments: insert sizes: 1005, 1608, 1581, 1599
How to cite: pCHKU11.1-2.2 was a gift from Ronald Davis (Addgene plasmid # 115528 ; http://n2t.net/addgene:115528 ; RRID:Addgene_115528)
